Addgene plasmid #148384: pAc5.1B-EGFP-DmYTHDFa_546-700_AC
Purpose: Insect Expression of DmYTHDFa_546-700
Depositing lab: Elisa Izaurralde. Depositing organization: Max Planck Institute for Developmental Biology.
Backbone
  Vector backbone: Unknown
  Vector type: Insect Expression
Growth in bacteria
  Bacterial resistance: Ampicillin, 100 μg/mL
  Growth temperature: 37°C
  Growth strain: DH5alpha
  Copy number: Low Copy
Gene/Insert
  Gene/Insert name: DmYTHDFa_546-700 (alt name: CG6422)
  Species: D. melanogaster (fly)
  Mutation: 1 silent mutations compared to the sequence given by variant A NCBI:NM_143065.3
  Entrez Gene: CG6422 (a.k.a. Dmel_CG6422, Dmel\CG6422)
  Cloning method: Unknown
Terms and licenses: Academic/Nonprofit Terms; Industry Terms: Not Available to Industry
Depositor comments: Plasmids from this collection were made available to the research community and donated after the lab closed. Please note that the sequence provided by the depositing laboratory may be theoretical/predicted or based on Sanger sequencing results. There may be discrepancies between sequencing results obtained by Addgene and the depositor sequence. If an Addgene verified sequence is not available, please contact before placing your order to request that our lab fully sequence the plasmid.
How to cite: pAc5.1B-EGFP-DmYTHDFa_546-700_AC was a gift from Elisa Izaurralde (Addgene plasmid # 148384 ; http://n2t.net/addgene:148384 ; RRID:Addgene_148384)
