[The description below was written by a language model from this plasmid's Addgene catalogue record and pLannotate feature annotations shown in this document.]
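Description:
pAc5.1B-EGFP-DmYTHDFa_546-700_AC is an insect-cell expression plasmid of about 6.5 kb. The catalogue lists the backbone as unknown, although the name and the annotated parts point to a pAc5.1-type vector. It is maintained in E. coli through a ColE1/pUC-family origin and selected with ampicillin via the β-lactamase gene and its own promoter. The record calls the plasmid low copy, whereas the annotation labels the origin as a high-copy type, and the fields do not resolve this difference. Short annotated fragments of a tetracycline resistance gene and of SV40 large T antigen appear to be non-functional backbone remnants. No selection marker for insect cells is annotated.

The expression cassette is driven by the Drosophila melanogaster actin 5C promoter, which gives strong constitutive transcription in fly cell lines. Downstream lies an EGFP coding sequence followed by a fragment of the Drosophila YTHDF protein (CG6422) corresponding to residues 546–700 of isoform A, which the depositor reports as carrying one silent mutation relative to the reference transcript. This arrangement should yield an N-terminally EGFP-tagged fragment. YTHDF is a reader protein that binds N6-methyladenosine-modified RNA. A V5 epitope tag sequence sits just after the insert, but the record does not show whether it is in frame or preceded by a stop codon. An SV40 polyadenylation signal follows the cassette, though it is annotated on the opposite strand.

The stated purpose is simply insect expression of this fragment. An EGFP fusion of this kind would suit localization, pulldown or interaction-mapping experiments with a defined region of the protein in transfected Drosophila cells, although the record names no specific application.
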