Features (pLannotate 1.2.2; 10 found; start..end, strand, type, name):
      1..2510    +  promoter       Ac5 promoter: Drosophila melanogaster actin 5C promoter
   2530..3246    +  CDS            EGFP: EGFP is a basic (constitutively fluorescent) green fluorescent protein published in 1996, derived from Aequorea victoria. It is reported to be a rapidly-maturing weak dimer with moderate acid sensitivity.
   3259..3735    +  CDS            Ythdf (fragment): YTHDF_DROME - Experimental evidence at protein level: Swiss-Prot protein existence level 1. Specifically recognizes and binds N6-methyladenosine (m6A)- containing RNAs (PubMed:28675155, PubMed:33428246). M6A is a modification present at internal sites of mRNAs and some non-coding RNAs and plays a role in the efficiency of mRNA processing and stability (PubMed:28675155, PubMed:33428246). Together with Fmr1, regulates axonal growth in the mushroom bodies and neuromuscular junctions by repressing the translation of several mRNAs, such as those of chic and futsch (PubMed:33428246). From Drosophila
   3767..3808    +  CDS            V5 tag: epitope tag from simian virus 5
   3908..4042    -  polyA_signal   SV40 poly(A) signal: SV40 polyadenylation signal
   4065..4149    -  CDS            large T antigen (fragment): large T antigen from SV40 (simian virus 40)
   4150..4597    +  CDS            TcR (fragment): tetracycline efflux protein; tet; confers resistance to tetracycline
   4643..5231    -  rep_origin     ori: high-copy-number ColE1/pMB1/pBR322/pUC origin of replication
   5402..6262    -  CDS            AmpR: β-lactamase; bla; confers resistance to ampicillin, carbenicillin, and related antibiotics
   6263..6367    -  promoter       AmpR promoter: bla
>Addgene plasmid #148384 | pAc5.1B-EGFP-DmYTHDFa_546-700_AC | addgene full sequence | sequence record 356619 | Addgene NGS Result
CATGAATGGCATCAACTCTGAATCAAATCTTTGCAGATGCACCTACTTCTCATTTCCACTGTCACATCAT
TTTTCCAGATCTCGCTGCCTGTTATGTGGCCCACAAACCAAGACACGTTTTATGGCCATTAAAGCTGGCT
GATCGTCGCCAAACACCAAATACATAATGAATATGTACACATTCGAGAAAGAAGCGATCAAAGAAGCGTC
TTCGGGCGGAGTAGGAGAATGCGGAGGAGAAGGAGAACGAGCTGATCTAGTATCTCTCCACAATCCAATG
CCAACTGACCAACTGGCCATATTCGGAGCAATTTGAAGCCAATTTCCATCGCCTGGCGATCGCTCCATTC
TTGGCTATATGTTTTTCACCGTTACCCGGGGCCATTTTCAAAGACTCGTCGGCAAGATAAGATTGTGTCA
CTCGCTGTCTCTCTTCATTTGTCGAAGAATGCTGAGGAATTTCGCGATGACGTCGGCGAGTATTTTGAAG
AATGAGAATAATTTGTATTTATACGAAAATCAGTTAGTGGAATTTTCTACAAAAACATGTTATCTATAGA
TAATTTTGTTGCAAAATATGTTGACTATGACAAAGATTGTATGTATATACCTTTAATGTATTCTCATTTT
CTTATGTATTTATAATGGCAATGATGATACTGATGATATTTTAAGATGATGCCAGACCAAAAGGCTTGAA
TTTCTGCGTCTTTTGCCGAACGCAGTGCATGTGCAATTGTTGTTTTTTGGAATATTCAATTTTCGGACTG
TCCGCTTTGATTTCAGTTTCTTGGCTTATTCAAAAAGCAAAGTAAAGCCAAAAAAGCGAGATGGCAATAC
CAAATGCGGCAAAACGGTAGTGGAAGGAAAGGGGTGCGGGGCAGCGGAAGGAAGGGTGGGGCGGGGCGTG
GCGGGGTCTGTGGCTGGGCGCGACGTCACCGACGTTGGAGCCACTCCTTTGACCATGTGTGCGTGTGTGT
ATTATTCGTGTCTCGCCACTCGCCGGTTGTTTTTTTCTTTTTATGCTGCGCTCTCTCTAGCGCCATCTCG
CTTACGCATGCTCAACGCACCGCATGTTGCCGTTTCCTTTTATGCGTCATTTTGGCTCGAAATAGGCAAT
TATTTAAACAAAGATTAGTCAACGAAAACGCTAAAATAAATAAGTCTACAATATGGTTACTTATTGCCAT
GTGTGTGCAGCCAACGATAGCAACAAAAGCAACAACACAGGTGGCTTTCCCTCTTTCACTTTTTGTTTGC
AAGCCGCGTGCGAGCAAGACGGCACGACCGGCAAACGCAATTACGCTGACAAAGAGCAGACGAAGTTTTG
GCGAAAAACATCAAGGCGCCTGATACGAATGCATTTGCAATAACAATTGCGATATTTAATATTGTTTATG
AAGCTGTTTGACTTCAAAACACACAAAAAAAAAAATAAAACAAATTATTTGAAAGAGAATTAGGAATCGG
ACGCTTATCGTTAGGGTAACAACAAGAAATGCTTACTGAGTCACAGCCTCTGGAAAACTGCCGCAAGCCA
GAGAGAGAGAGAAAAAGAGGGAGAGCAGCTTAGACCGCATGTGCTTGTGTGTGAGGCGTCTCTCTCTTCG
TCTCTGTTGCGCAAACGCATAGACTGCACTGAAAAAATCGATTACCTATTTTTTATGAATGAATATTTGC
ACTATTACTATTCAAAACTATTAAGATAGCAATCACATTCAATAGCCAAATACTATACCACCTGAGCGAT
GCAACGAAATGATCAATTTGAGCAAAAATGCTGCATATTTAGGACGGCATCATTATAGAAATGCTTCTTG
CTGTGTACTTTTCTCTCGTCTGGCAGCTGTTTCGCCGTTATTGTTAAAACCGGCTTAAGTTAGGTGTGTT
TTCTACGACTAGTGAATGCCCTACTAGAAGATGTGTGTTGCACAAAATGTCCCTGGAATAACCAATTTGA
AGTGCAGATAGCAGTAAACGTAAGCTAATATGAATATTATTTAACTGTAATGTTTTAATATCGCTGGACA
TTACTAATAAACCCACTATAAACACATGTACATATGTATGTTTTGGCATACAATGAGTAGTTGGGGAAAA
AATGTGTAAAAGCACCGTGACCATCACAGCATAAAGATAACCAGCTGAAGTATCGAATATGAGTAACCCC
CAAATTGAATCACATGCCGCAACTGATAGGACCCATGGAAGTACACTCTTCATGGCGATATACAAGACAC
ACACAAGCACGAACACCCAGTTGCGGAGGAAATTCTCCGTAAATGAAAACCCAATCGGCGAACAATTCAT
ACCCATATATGGTAAAAGTTTTGAACGCGACTTGAGAGCGGAGAGCATTGCGGCTGATAAGGTTTTAGCG
CTAAGCGGGCTTTATAAAACGGGCTGCGGGACCAGTTTTCATATCACTACCGTTTGAGTTCTTGTGCTGT
GTGGATACTCCTCCCGACACAAAGCCGCTCCATCAGCCAGCAGTCGTCTAATCCAGAGACCCCGGATCGG
GGTACCATCATGGTGAGCAAGGGCGAGGAGCTGTTCACCGGGGTGGTGCCCATCCTGGTCGAGCTGGACG
GCGACGTAAACGGCCACAAGTTCAGCGTGTCCGGCGAGGGCGAGGGCGATGCCACCTACGGCAAGCTGAC
CCTGAAGTTCATCTGCACCACCGGCAAGCTGCCCGTGCCCTGGCCCACCCTCGTGACCACCCTGACCTAC
GGCGTGCAGTGCTTCAGCCGCTACCCCGACCACATGAAGCAGCACGACTTCTTCAAGTCCGCCATGCCCG
AAGGCTACGTCCAGGAGCGCACCATCTTCTTCAAGGACGACGGCAACTACAAGACCCGCGCCGAGGTGAA
GTTCGAGGGCGACACCCTGGTGAACCGCATCGAGCTGAAGGGCATCGACTTCAAGGAGGACGGCAACATC
CTGGGGCACAAGCTGGAGTACAACTACAACAGCCACAACGTCTATATCATGGCCGACAAGCAGAAGAACG
GCATCAAGGTGAACTTCAAGATCCGCCACAACATCGAGGACGGCAGCGTGCAGCTCGCCGACCACTACCA
GCAGAACACCCCCATCGGCGACGGCCCCGTGCTGCTGCCCGACAACCACTACCTGAGCACCCAGTCCGCC
CTGAGCAAAGACCCCAACGAGAAGCGCGATCACATGGTCCTGCTGGAGTTCGTGACCGCCGCCGGGATCA
CTCTCGGCATGGACGAGCTGTACAAGCCAAGCTTGAATTCTGCAGATATCCCGCCAATGCATGGGCCCGA
TGGCAACAACCACGCGCCTGCCCCACTCGCCCGCAGCTTCAATCGCCAGGCGGACGACAAGGACAGGGAT
CGCGACGGACGCGGCGGCATGTCACAAAAGCACTTCAATTCTGGAGGAGGAGCTGGTTTCCGTAATCCAG
GTCATAGGGGTGGCGCCGGCAGTGGCGGATCACACAACAATTACAGCGAGTATCGTCGAGGCTTCGACAT
TCATAAATCAAGCAGCGACTATCAGTTCAAGGACCGCGATGGCCCGGACTTTGACAGAGAAAATGACTTT
GGGTCCCACTACGGGTCCAATAACCGAAAAAATGAATATAAACACAATAATACGAACAAGGCCAGGTTAA
AAACCCGAGATCGTGACTTTAGTACTGAACAAATTAAAATCGGCGTGCGCTTTAAGGACACGGACAAGGA
TAAAATGCGAAGCAATGAATATTCATAACTCGAGTCTAGAGGGCCCGCGGTTCGAAGGTAAGCCTATCCC
TAACCCTCTCCTCGGTCTCGATTCTACGCGTACCGGTCATCATCACCATCACCATTGAGTTTAAACCCGC
TGATCAGCCTCGACTGTGCCTTCTAAGGCCTGAGCTCGCTGATCAGCCTCGATCGAGGATCCAGACATGA
TAAGATACATTGATGAGTTTGGACAAACCACAACTAGAATGCAGTGAAAAAAATGCTTTATTTGTGAAAT
TTGTGATGCTATTGCTTTATTTGTAACCATTATAAGCTGCAATAAACAAGTTAACAACAACAATTGCATT
CATTTTATGTTTCAGGTTCAGGGGGAGGTGTGGGAGGTTTTTTAAAGCAAGTAAAACCTCTACAAATGTG
GTATGGCTGATTATGATCAGTCGACCGATGCCCTTGAGAGCCTTCAACCCAGTCAGCTCCTTCCGGTGGG
CGCGGGGCATGACTATCGTCGCCGCACTTATGACTGTCTTCTTTATCATGCAACTCGTAGGACAGGTGCC
GGCAGCGCTCTGGGTCATTTTCGGCGAGGACCGCTTTCGCTGGAGCGCGACGATGATCGGCCTGTCGCTT
GCGGTATTCGGAATCTTGCACGCCCTCGCTCAAGCCTTCGTCACTGGTCCCGCCACCAAACGTTTCGGCG
AGAAGCAGGCCATTATCGCCGGCATGGCGGCCGACGCGCTGGGCTACGTCTTGCTGGCGTTCGCGACGCG
AGGCTGGATGGCCTTCCCCATTATGATTCTTCTCGCTTCCGGCGGCATCGGGATGCCCGCGTTGCAGGCC
ATGCTGTCCAGGCAGGTAGATGACGACCATCAGGGACAGCTTCAAGGCCAGCAAAAGGCCAGGAACCGTA
AAAAGGCCGCGTTGCTGGCGTTTTTCCATAGGCTCCGCCCCCCTGACGAGCATCACAAAAATCGACGCTC
AAGTCAGAGGTGGCGAAACCCGACAGGACTATAAAGATACCAGGCGTTTCCCCCTGGAAGCTCCCTCGTG
CGCTCTCCTGTTCCGACCCTGCCGCTTACCGGATACCTGTCCGCCTTTCTCCCTTCGGGAAGCGTGGCGC
TTTCTCATAGCTCACGCTGTAGGTATCTCAGTTCGGTGTAGGTCGTTCGCTCCAAGCTGGGCTGTGTGCA
CGAACCCCCCGTTCAGCCCGACCGCTGCGCCTTATCCGGTAACTATCGTCTTGAGTCCAACCCGGTAAGA
CACGACTTATCGCCACTGGCAGCAGCCACTGGTAACAGGATTAGCAGAGCGAGGTATGTAGGCGGTGCTA
CAGAGTTCTTGAAGTGGTGGCCTAACTACGGCTACACTAGAAGGACAGTATTTGGTATCTGCGCTCTGCT
GAAGCCAGTTACCTTCGGAAAAAGAGTTGGTAGCTCTTGATCCGGCAAACAAACCACCGCTGGTAGCGGT
GGTTTTTTTGTTTGCAAGCAGCAGATTACGCGCAGAAAAAAAGGATCTCAAGAAGATCCTTTGATCTTTT
CTACGGGGTCTGACGCTCAGTGGAACGAAAACTCACGTTAAGGGATTTTGGTCATGAGATTATCAAAAAG
GATCTTCACCTAGATCCTTTTAAATTAAAAATGAAGTTTTAAATCAATCTAAAGTATATATGAGTAAACT
TGGTCTGACAGTTACCAATGCTTAATCAGTGAGGCACCTATCTCAGCGATCTGTCTATTTCGTTCATCCA
TAGTTGCCTGACTCCCCGTCGTGTAGATAACTACGATACGGGAGGGCTTACCATCTGGCCCCAGTGCTGC
AATGATACCGCGAGACCCACGCTCACCGGCTCCAGATTTATCAGCAATAAACCAGCCAGCCGGAAGGGCC
GAGCGCAGAAGTGGTCCTGCAACTTTATCCGCCTCCATCCAGTCTATTAATTGTTGCCGGGAAGCTAGAG
TAAGTAGTTCGCCAGTTAATAGTTTGCGCAACGTTGTTGCCATTGCTGCAGGCATCGTGGTGTCACGCTC
GTCGTTTGGTATGGCTTCATTCAGCTCCGGTTCCCAACGATCAAGGCGAGTTACATGATCCCCCATGTTG
TGCAAAAAAGCGGTTAGCTCCTTCGGTCCTCCGATCGTTGTCAGAAGTAAGTTGGCCGCAGTGTTATCAC
TCATGGTTATGGCAGCACTGCATAATTCTCTTACTGTCATGCCATCCGTAAGATGCTTTTCTGTGACTGG
TGAGTACTCAACCAAGTCATTCTGAGAATAGTGTATGCGGCGACCGAGTTGCTCTTGCCCGGCGTCAACA
CGGGATAATACCGCGCCACATAGCAGAACTTTAAAAGTGCTCATCATTGGAAAACGTTCTTCGGGGCGAA
AACTCTCAAGGATCTTACCGCTGTTGAGATCCAGTTCGATGTAACCCACTCGTGCACCCAACTGATCTTC
AGCATCTTTTACTTTCACCAGCGTTTCTGGGTGAGCAAAAACAGGAAGGCAAAATGCCGCAAAAAAGGGA
ATAAGGGCGACACGGAAATGTTGAATACTCATACTCTTCCTTTTTCAATATTATTGAAGCATTTATCAGG
GTTATTGTCTCATGAGCGGATACATATTTGAATGTATTTAGAAAAATAAACAAATAGGGGTTCCGCGCAC
ATTTCCCCGAAAAGTGCCACCTGACGTCTAAGAAACCATTATTATCATGACATTAACCTATAAAAATAGG
CGTATCACGAGGCCCTTTCGTCTTCAAGAATTAATTCTATATTCTAAAAACACAAATGATACTTCTAAAA
AAAAAT
